>Addgene plasmid #40883 | pCS2+8NmOrange | depositor partial sequence | sequence record 55561 | pCS2+8NmOrange sequence 1068 bps
CGCCATTCTGCCTGGGGACGTCGGAGCAAGCTTGATTTAGGTGACACTATAGAATACAAGCTACTTGTTC
TTTTTGCAGGATCCACTAGTCATCGATTGATGGTGAGCAAGGGCGAGGAGAATAACATGGCCATCATCAA
GGAGTTCATGCGCTTCAAGGTGCGCATGGAGGGCTCCGTGAACGGCCACGAGTTCGAGATCGAGGGCGAG
GGCGAGGGCCGCCCCTACGAGGGCTTTCAGACCGCTAAGCTGAAGGTGACCAAGGGTGGCCCCCTGCCCT
TCGCCTGGGACATCCTGTCCCCTCATTTCACCTACGGCTCCAAGGCCTACGTGAAGCACCCCGCCGACAT
CCCCGACTACTTCAAGCTGTCCTTCCCCGAGGGCTTCAAGTGGGAGCGCGTGATGAACTACGAGGACGGC
GGCGTGGTGACCGTGACCCAGGACTCCTCCCTGCAGGACGGCGAGTTCATCTACAAGGTGAAGCTGCGCG
GCACCAACTTCCCCTCCGACGGCCCCGTGATGCAGAAGAAGACCATGGGCTGGGAGGCCTCCTCCGAGCG
GATGTACCCCGAGGACGGTGCCCTGAAGGGCAAGATCAAGATGAGGCTGAAGCTGAAGGACGGCGGCCAC
TACACCTCCGAGGTCAAGACCACCTACAAGGCCAAGAAGCCCGTGCAGCTGCCCGGCGCCTACATCGTCG
ACATCAAGTTGGACATCACCTCCCACAACGAGGACTACACCATCGTGGAACAGTACGAACGCGCCGAGGG
CCGCCACTCCACCGGCGGCATGGACGAGCTGTACAAGGAATTCGGAGCCGGCGCGCCATTAATTAAAGGC
CGGCCAGCGATCGCCAAGGCCTCTCGAGCCTCTAGAACTATAGTGAGTCGTATTACGTAGATCCAGACAT
GATAAGATACATTGATGAGTTTGGACAAACCACAACTAGAATGCAGTGAAAAAAATGCTTTATTTGTGAA
ATTTGTGATGCTATTGCTTTATTTGTAACCATTATAAGCTGCAATAAACAAGTTAACAACAACAATTGCA
TTCATTTTATGTTTCAGG
