>Addgene plasmid #40883 | pCS2+8NmOrange | addgene partial sequence | sequence record 56463 | EBV_rev
ATACGACTCACTATAGTTCTAGAGGCTCGAGAGGCCTTGGCGATCGCTGGCCGGCCTTTAATTAATGGCG
CGCCGGCTCCGAATTCCTTGTACAGCTCGTCCATGCCGCCGGTGGAGTGGCGGCCCTCGGCGCGTTCGTA
CTGTTCCACGATGGTGTAGTCCTCGTTGTGGGAGGTGATGTCCAACTTGATGTCGACGATGTAGGCGCCG
GGCAGCTGCACGGGCTTCTTGGCCTTGTAGGTGGTCTTGACCTCGGAGGTGTAGTGGCCGCCGTCCTTCA
GCTTCAGCCTCATCTTGATCTTGCCCTTCAGGGCACCGTCCTCGGGGTACATCCGCTCGGAGGAGGCCTC
CCAGCCCATGGTCTTCTTCTGCATCACGGGGCCGTCGGAGGGGAAGTTGGTGCCGCGCAGCTTCACCTTG
TAGATGAACTCGCCGTCCTGCAGGGAGGAGTCCTGGGTCACGGTCACCACGCCGCCGTCCTCGTAGTTCA
TCACGCGCTCCCACTTGAAGCCCTCGGGGAAGGACAGCTTGAAGTAGTCGGGGATGTCGGCGGGGTGCTT
CACGTAGGCCTTGGAGCCGTAGGTGAAATGAGGGGACAGGATGTCCCAGGCGAAGGGCAGGGGGCCACCC
TTGGTCACCTTCAGCTTAGCGGTCTGAAAGCCCTCGTAGGGGCGGCCCTCGCCCTCGCCCTCGATCTCGA
ACTCGTGGCCGTTCACGGAGCCCTCCATGCGCACCTTGAAGCGCATGAACTCCTTGATGATGGCCATGTT
ATTCTCCTCGCCCTTGCTCACCATCAATCGATGACTAGTGGATCCTGCAAAAAGAACAAGTAGC
