[The description below was written by a language model from this plasmid's Addgene catalogue record.]
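Description:
pCS2+8NmOrange is an empty-backbone expression vector derived from pCS2+, intended for work in sea urchin, zebrafish and Xenopus embryos. It carries no gene of interest. Instead it provides a ready-made framework for making N-terminal mOrange fusions: the coding sequence for the orange fluorescent protein mOrange sits on the backbone, so an open reading frame cloned in frame downstream of it is expressed with the fluorophore at its amino terminus. The parental polylinker was modified by introducing recognition sites for four 8-bp cutters (AscI, PacI, FseI and AsiSI). Because these sites are rare in most coding sequences, they make restriction-based insertion of large or site-rich cDNAs easier and allow inserts to be moved between vectors that share the same sites.

The recorded promoter is SP6, a bacteriophage promoter that allows in vitro transcription of the fusion cassette. The resulting synthetic mRNA is the usual reagent for microinjection into eggs or early embryos of the listed organisms. The record does not list other regulatory elements of the backbone, and no feature table is available to confirm them. In bacteria the plasmid is selected with ampicillin and is maintained at high copy number. The associated publication concerns the localization and substrate selectivity of sea urchin multidrug efflux transporters. This fits the vector's evident use: tagging proteins of interest with mOrange so that their subcellular distribution can be followed by live fluorescence imaging in embryos.
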