Addgene plasmid #40883: pCS2+8NmOrange
Purpose: (Empty Backbone)
Depositing lab: Amro Hamdoun. Depositing organization: University of California, San Diego (UCSD). Publication: Localization and Substrate Selectivity of Sea Urchin Multidrug (MDR) Efflux Transporters. Gokirmak T, Campanale JP, Shipp LE, Moy GW, Tao H, Hamdoun A. J Biol Chem. 2012 Nov 2. 10.1074/jbc.M112.424879 PubMed 23124201.
Backbone
  Vector backbone: pCS2+
  Backbone manufacturer: Turner and Weintraub (1994)
  Backbone size (bp): 4095
  Modifications to backbone: Four 8bp cutter restriction enzymes (AscI, PacI, FseI, AsiSI) were introduced.
  Vector type: Sea urchin, zebrafish, Xenopus
  Promoter: SP6
  Tag / fusion protein: mOrange (N terminal on backbone)
Growth in bacteria
  Bacterial resistance: Ampicillin, 100 μg/mL
  Growth temperature: 37°C
  Growth strain: DH10B
  Copy number: High Copy
Gene/Insert
  Cloning method: Restriction Enzyme
  Sequencing primers: 5′ CTTGATTTAGGTGACACTATAG; 3′ TGTTGTTAACTTGTTTATTGCA
Terms and licenses: Academic/Nonprofit Terms; Industry Terms: Not Available to Industry
How to cite: pCS2+8NmOrange was a gift from Amro Hamdoun (Addgene plasmid # 40883 ; http://n2t.net/addgene:40883 ; RRID:Addgene_40883)
